>Addgene plasmid #97393 | PEP107E | addgene full sequence | sequence record 192996 | Addgene NGS Result
CTAGCCACCACCACCACCACCACGTGTGAATTACAGGTGACCAGCTCGAATTTCCCCGATCGTTCAAACA
TTTGGCAATAAAGTTTCTTAAGATTGAATCCTGTTGCCGGTCTTGCGATGATTATCATATAATTTCTGTT
GAATTACGTTAAGCATGTAATAATTAACATGTAATGCATGACGTTATTTATGAGATGGGTTTTTATGATT
AGAGTCCCGCAATTATACATTTAATACGCGATAGAAAACAAAATATAGCGCGCAAACTAGGATAAATTAT
CGCGCGCGGTGTCATCTATGTTACTAGATCGGGAATTAAACTATCAGTGTTTGACAGGATATATTGGCGG
GTAAACCTAAGAGAAAAGAGCGTTTATTAGAATAATCGGATATTTAAAAGGGCGTGAAAAGGTTTATCCG
TTCGTCCATTTGTATGTGCATGCCAACCACAGGGTTCCCCTCGGGATCAAAGTACTTTGATCCAACCCCT
CCGCTGCTATAGTGCAGTCGGCTTCTGACGTTCAGTGCAGCCGTCTTCTGAAAACGACATGTCGCACAAG
TCCTAAGTTACGCGACAGGCTGCCGCCCTGCCCTTTTCCTGGCGTTTTCTTGTCGCGTGTTTTAGTCGCA
TAAAGTAGAATACTTGCGACTAGAACCGGAGACATTACGCCATGAACAAGAGCGCCGCCGCTGGCCTGCT
GGGCTATGCCCGCGTCAGCACCGACGACCAGGACTTGACCAACCAACGGGCCGAACTGCACGCGGCCGGC
TGCACCAAGCTGTTTTCCGAGAAGATCACCGGCACCAGGCGCGACCGCCCGGAGCTGGCCAGGATGCTTG
ACCACCTACGCCCTGGCGACGTTGTGACAGTGACCAGGCTAGACCGCCTGGCCCGCAGCACCCGCGACCT
ACTGGACATTGCCGAGCGCATCCAGGAGGCCGGCGCGGGCCTGCGTAGCCTGGCAGAGCCGTGGGCCGAC
ACCACCACGCCGGCCGGCCGCATGGTGTTGACCGTGTTCGCCGGCATTGCCGAGTTCGAGCGTTCCCTAA
TCATCGACCGCACCCGGAGCGGGCGCGAGGCCGCCAAGGCCCGAGGCGTGAAGTTTGGCCCCCGCCCTAC
CCTCACCCCGGCACAGATCGCGCACGCCCGCGAGCTGATCGACCAGGAAGGCCGCACCGTGAAAGAGGCG
GCTGCACTGCTTGGCGTGCATCGCTCGACCCTGTACCGCGCACTTGAGCGCAGCGAGGAAGTGACGCCCA
CCGAGGCCAGGCGGCGCGGTGCCTTCCGTGAGGACGCATTGACCGAGGCCGACGCCCTGGCGGCCGCCGA
GAATGAACGCCAAGAGGAACAAGCATGAAACCGCACCAGGACGGCCAGGACGAACCGTTTTTCATTACCG
AAGAGATCGAGGCGGAGATGATCGCGGCCGGGTACGTGTTCGAGCCGCCCGCGCACGTCTCAACCGTGCG
GCTGCATGAAATCCTGGCCGGTTTGTCTGATGCCAAGCTGGCGGCCTGGCCGGCCAGCTTGGCCGCTGAA
GAAACCGAGCGCCGCCGTCTAAAAAGGTGATGTGTATTTGAGTAAAACAGCTTGCGTCATGCGGTCGCTG
CGTATATGATGCGATGAGTAAATAAACAAATACGCAAGGGGAACGCATGAAGGTTATCGCTGTACTTAAC
CAGAAAGGCGGGTCAGGCAAGACGACCATCGCAACCCATCTAGCCCGCGCCCTGCAACTCGCCGGGGCCG
ATGTTCTGTTAGTCGATTCCGATCCCCAGGGCAGTGCCCGCGATTGGGCGGCCGTGCGGGAAGATCAACC
GCTAACCGTTGTCGGCATCGACCGCCCGACGATTGACCGCGACGTGAAGGCCATCGGCCGGCGCGACTTC
GTAGTGATCGACGGAGCGCCCCAGGCGGCGGACTTGGCTGTGTCCGCGATCAAGGCAGCCGACTTCGTGC
TGATTCCGGTGCAGCCAAGCCCTTACGACATATGGGCCACCGCCGACCTGGTGGAGCTGGTTAAGCAGCG
CATTGAGGTCACGGATGGAAGGCTACAAGCGGCCTTTGTCGTGTCGCGGGCGATCAAAGGCACGCGCATC
GGCGGTGAGGTTGCCGAGGCGCTGGCCGGGTACGAGCTGCCCATTCTTGAGTCCCGTATCACGCAGCGCG
TGAGCTACCCAGGCACTGCCGCCGCCGGCACAACCGTTCTTGAATCAGAACCCGAGGGCGACGCTGCCCG
CGAGGTCCAGGCGCTGGCCGCTGAAATTAAATCAAAACTCATTTGAGTTAATGAGGTAAAGAGAAAATGA
GCAAAAGCACAAACACGCTAAGTGCCGGCCGTCCGAGCGCACGCAGCAGCAAGGCTGCAACGTTGGCCAG
CCTGGCAGACACGCCAGCCATGAAGCGGGTCAACTTTCAGTTGCCGGCGGAGGATCACACCAAGCTGAAG
ATGTACGCGGTACGCCAAGGCAAGACCATTACCGAGCTGCTATCTGAATACATCGCGCAGCTACCAGAGT
AAATGAGCAAATGAATAAATGAGTAGATGAATTTTAGCGGCTAAAGGAGGCGGCATGGAAAATCAAGAAC
AACCAGGCACCGACGCCGTGGAATGCCCCATGTGTGGAGGAACGGGCGGTTGGCCAGGCGTAAGCGGCTG
GGTTGCCTGCCGGCCCTGCAATGGCACTGGAACCCCCAAGCCCGAGGAATCGGCGTGAGCGGTCGCAAAC
CATCCGGCCCGGTACAAATCGGCGCGGCGCTGGGTGATGACCTGGTGGAGAAGTTGAAGGCCGCGCAGGC
CGCCCAGCGGCAACGCATCGAGGCAGAAGCACGCCCCGGTGAATCGTGGCAAGCGGCCGCTGATCGAATC
CGCAAAGAATCCCGGCAACCGCCGGCAGCCGGTGCGCCGTCGATTAGGAAGCCGCCCAAGGGCGACGAGC
AACCAGATTTTTTCGTTCCGATGCTCTATGACGTGGGCACCCGCGATAGTCGCAGCATCATGGACGTGGC
CGTTTTCCGTCTGTCGAAGCGTGACCGACGAGCTGGCGAGGTGATCCGCTACGAGCTTCCAGACGGGCAC
GTAGAGGTTTCCGCAGGGCCGGCCGGCATGGCCAGTGTGTGGGATTACGACCTGGTACTGATGGCGGTTT
CCCATCTAACCGAATCCATGAACCGATACCGGGAAGGGAAGGGAGACAAGCCCGGCCGCGTGTTCCGTCC
ACACGTTGCGGACGTACTCAAGTTCTGCCGGCGAGCCGATGGCGGAAAGCAGAAAGACGACCTGGTAGAA
ACCTGCATTCGGTTAAACACCACGCACGTTGCCATGCAGCGTACGAAGAAGGCCAAGAACGGCCGCCTGG
TGACGGTATCCGAGGGTGAAGCCTTGATTAGCCGCTACAAGATCGTAAAGAGCGAAACCGGGCGGCCGGA
GTACATCGAGATCGAGCTAGCTGATTGGATGTACCGCGAGATCACAGAAGGCAAGAACCCGGACGTGCTG
ACGGTTCACCCCGATTACTTTTTGATCGATCCCGGCATCGGCCGTTTTCTCTACCGCCTGGCACGCCGCG
CCGCAGGCAAGGCAGAAGCCAGATGGTTGTTCAAGACGATCTACGAACGCAGTGGCAGCGCCGGAGAGTT
CAAGAAGTTCTGTTTCACCGTGCGCAAGCTGATCGGGTCAAATGACCTGCCGGAGTACGATTTGAAGGAG
GAGGCGGGGCAGGCTGGCCCGATCCTAGTCATGCGCTACCGCAACCTGATCGAGGGCGAAGCATCCGCCG
GTTCCTAATGTACGGAGCAGATGCTAGGGCAAATTGCCCTAGCAGGGGAAAAAGGTCGAAAAGGTCTCTT
TCCTGTGGATAGCACGTACATTGGGAACCCAAAGCCGTACATTGGGAACCGGAACCCGTACATTGGGAAC
CCAAAGCCGTACATTGGGAACCGGTCACACATGTAAGTGACTGATATAAAAGAGAAAAAAGGCGATTTTT
CCGCCTAAAACTCTTTAAAACTTATTAAAACTCTTAAAACCCGCCTGGCCTGTGCATAACTGTCTGGCCA
GCGCACAGCCGAAGAGCTGCAAAAAGCGCCTACCCTTCGGTCGCTGCGCTCCCTACGCCCCGCCGCTTCG
CGTCGGCCTATCGCGGCCGCTGGCCGCTCAAAAATGGCTGGCCTACGGCCAGGCAATCTACCAGGGCGCG
GACAAGCCGCGCCGTCGCCACTCGACCGCCGGCGCCCACATCAAGGCACCCTGCCTCGCGCGTTTCGGTG
ATGACGGTGAAAACCTCTGACACATGCAGCTCCCGGAGACGGTCACAGCTTGTCTGTAAGCGGATGCCGG
GAGCAGACAAGCCCGTCAGGGCGCGTCAGCGGGTGTTGGCGGGTGTCGGGGCGCAGCCATGACCCAGTCA
CGTAGCGATAGCGGAGTGTATACTGGCTTAACTATGCGGCATCAGAGCAGATTGTACTGAGAGTGCACCA
TATGCGGTGTGAAATACCGCACAGATGCGTAAGGAGAAAATACCGCATCAGGCGCTCTTCCGCTTCCTCG
CTCACTGACTCGCTGCGCTCGGTCGTTCGGCTGCGGCGAGCGGTATCAGCTCACTCAAAGGCGGTAATAC
GGTTATCCACAGAATCAGGGGATAACGCAGGAAAGAACATGTGAGCAAAAGGCCAGCAAAAGGCCAGGAA
CCGTAAAAAGGCCGCGTTGCTGGCGTTTTTCCATAGGCTCCGCCCCCCTGACGAGCATCACAAAAATCGA
CGCTCAAGTCAGAGGTGGCGAAACCCGACAGGACTATAAAGATACCAGGCGTTTCCCCCTGGAAGCTCCC
TCGTGCGCTCTCCTGTTCCGACCCTGCCGCTTACCGGATACCTGTCCGCCTTTCTCCCTTCGGGAAGCGT
GGCGCTTTCTCATAGCTCACGCTGTAGGTATCTCAGTTCGGTGTAGGTCGTTCGCTCCAAGCTGGGCTGT
GTGCACGAACCCCCCGTTCAGCCCGACCGCTGCGCCTTATCCGGTAACTATCGTCTTGAGTCCAACCCGG
TAAGACACGACTTATCGCCACTGGCAGCAGCCACTGGTAACAGGATTAGCAGAGCGAGGTATGTAGGCGG
TGCTACAGAGTTCTTGAAGTGGTGGCCTAACTACGGCTACACTAGAAGGACAGTATTTGGTATCTGCGCT
CTGCTGAAGCCAGTTACCTTCGGAAAAAGAGTTGGTAGCTCTTGATCCGGCAAACAAACCACCGCTGGTA
GCGGTGGTTTTTTTGTTTGCAAGCAGCAGATTACGCGCAGAAAAAAAGGATCTCAAGAAGATCCTTTGAT
CTTTTCTACGGGGTCTGACGCTCAGTGGAACGAAAACTCACGTTAAGGGATTTTGGTCATGCATTCTAGG
TACTAAAACAATTCATCCAGTAAAATATAATATTTTATTTTCTCCCAATCAGGCTTGATCCCCAGTAAGT
CAAAAAATAGCTCGACATACTGTTCTTCCCCGATATCCTCCCTGATCGACCGGACGCAGAAGGCAATGTC
ATACCACTTGTCCGCCCTGCCGCTTCTCCCAAGATCAATAAAGCCACTTACTTTGCCATCTTTCACAAAG
ATGTTGCTGTCTCCCAGGTCGCCGTGGGAAAAGACAAGTTCCTCTTCGGGCTTTTCCGTCTTTAAAAAAT
CATACAGCTCGCGCGGATCTTTAAATGGAGTGTCTTCTTCCCAGTTTTCGCAATCCACATCGGCCAGATC
GTTATTCAGTAAGTAATCCAATTCGGCTAAGCGGCTGTCTAAGCTATTCGTATAGGGACAATCCGATATG
TCGATGGAGTGAAAGAGCCTGATGCACTCCGCATACAGCTCGATAATCTTTTCAGGGCTTTGTTCATCTT
CATACTCTTCCGAGCAAAGGACGCCATCGGCCTCACTCATGAGCAGATTGCTCCAGCCATCATGCCGTTC
AAAGTGCAGGACCTTTGGAACAGGCAGCTTTCCTTCCAGCCATAGCATCATGTCCTTTTCCCGTTCCACA
TCATAGGTGGTCCCTTTATACCGGCTGTCCGTCATTTTTAAATATAGGTTTTCATTTTCTCCCACCAGCT
TATATACCTTAGCAGGAGACATTCCTTCCGTATCTTTTACGCAGCGGTATTTTTCGATCAGTTTTTTCAA
TTCCGGTGATATTCTCATTTTAGCCATTTATTATTTCCTTCCTCTTTTCTACAGTATTTAAAGATACCCC
AAGAAGCTAATTATAACAAGACGAACTCCAATTCACTGTTCCTTGCATTCTAAAACCTTAAATACCAGAA
AACAGCTTTTTCAAAGTTGTTTTCAAAGTTGGCGTATAACATAGTATCGACGGAGCCGATTTTGAAACCG
CGGTGATCACAGGCAGCAACGCTCTGTCATCGTTACAATCAACATGCTACCCTCCGCGAGATCATCCGTG
TTTCAAACCCGGCAGCTTAGTTGCCGTTCTTCCGAATAGCATCGGTAACATGAGCAAAGTCTGCCGCCTT
ACAACGGCTCTCCCGCTGACGCCGTCCCGGACTGATGGGCTGCCTGTATCGAGTGGTGATTTTGTGCCGA
GCTGCCGGTCGGGGAGCTGTTGGCTGGCTGGTGGCAGGATATATTGTGGTGTAAACAAATTGACGCTTAG
ACAACTTAATAACACATTGCGGACGTTTTTAATGTACTGAATTAACGCCGAATTAATTCGGGGGATCTGG
ATTTTAGTACTGGATTTTGGTTTTAGGAATTAGAAATTTTATTGATAGAAGTATTTTACAAATACAAATA
CATACTAAGGGTTTCTTATATGCTCAACACATGAGCGAAACCCTATAGGAACCCTAATTCCCTTATCTGG
GAACTACTCACACATTATTATGGAGAAACTCGAGCTTGTCGATCGACAGATCCCGGTCGGCATCTACTCT
ATTTCTTTGCCCTCGGACGAGTGCTGGGGCGTCGGTTTCCACTATCGGCGAGTACTTCTACACAGCCATC
GGTCCAGACGGCCGCGCTTCTGCGGGCGATTTGTGTACGCCCGACAGTCCCGGCTCCGGATCGGACGATT
GCGTCGCATCGACCCTGCGCCCAAGCTGCATCATCGAAATTGCCGTCAACCAAGCTCTGATAGAGTTGGT
CAAGACCAATGCGGAGCATATACGCCCGGAGTCGTGGCGATCCTGCAAGCTCCGGATGCCTCCGCTCGAA
GTAGCGCGTCTGCTGCTCCATACAAGCCAACCACGGCCTCCAGAAGAAGATGTTGGCGACCTCGTATTGG
GAATCCCCGAACATCGCCTCGCTCCAGTCAATGACCGCTGTTATGCGGCCATTGTCCGTCAGGACATTGT
TGGAGCCGAAATCCGCGTGCACGAGGTGCCGGACTTCGGGGCAGTCCTCGGCCCAAAGCATCAGCTCATC
GAGAGCCTGCGCGACGGACGCACTGACGGTGTCGTCCATCACAGTTTGCCAGTGATACACATGGGGATCA
GCAATCGCGCATATGAAATCACGCCATGTAGTGTATTGACCGATTCCTTGCGGTCCGAATGGGCCGAACC
CGCTCGTCTGGCTAAGATCGGCCGCAGCGATCGCATCCATAGCCTCCGCGACCGGTTGTAGAACAGCGGG
CAGTTCGGTTTCAGGCAGGTCTTGCAACGTGACACCCTGTGAACGGCGGGAGATGCAATAGGTCAGGCTC
TCGCTAAACTCCCCAATGTCAAGCACTTCCGGAATCGGGAGCGCGGCCGATGCAAAGTGCCGATAAACAT
AACGATCTTTGTAGAAACCATCGGCGCAGCTATTTACCCGCAGGACATATCCACGCCCTCCTACATCGAA
GCTGAAAGCACGAGATTCTTCGCCCTCCGAGAGCTGCATCAGGTCGGAGACGCTGTCGAACTTTTCGATC
AGAAACTTCTCGACAGACGTCGCGGTGAGTTCAGGCTTTTTCATATCTCATTGCCCCCCGGATCTGCGAA
AGCTCGAGAGAGATAGATTTGTAGAGAGAGACTGGTGATTTCAGCGTGTCCTCTCCAAATGAAATGAACT
TCCTTATATAGAGGAAGGGTCTTGCGAAGGATAGTGGGATTGTGCGTCATCCCTTACGTCAGTGGAGATA
TCACATCAATCCACTTGCTTTGAAGACGTGGTTGGAACGTCTTCTTTTTCCACGATGCTCCTCGTGGGTG
GGGGTCCATCTTTGGGACCACTGTCGGCAGAGGCATCTTGAACGATAGCCTTTCCTTTATCGCAATGATG
GCATTTGTAGGTGCCACCTTCCTTTTCTACTGTCCTTTTGATGAAGTGACAGATAGCTGGGCAATGGAAT
CCGAGGAGGTTTCCCGATATTACCCTTTGTTGAAAAGTCTCAATAGCCCTTTGGTCTTCTGAGACTGTAT
CTTTGATATTCTTGGAGTAGACGAGAGTGTCGTGCTCCACCATGTTCACATCAATCCACTTGCTTTGAAG
ACGTGGTTGGAACGTCTTCTTTTTCCACGATGCTCCTCGTGGGTGGGGGTCCATCTTTGGGACCACTGTC
GGCAGAGGCATCTTGAACGATAGCCTTTCCTTTATCGCAATGATGGCATTTGTAGGTGCCACCTTCCTTT
TCTACTGTCCTTTTGATGAAGTGACAGATAGCTGGGCAATGGAATCCGAGGAGGTTTCCCGATATTACCC
TTTGTTGAAAAGTCTCAATAGCCCTTTGGTCTTCTGAGACTGTATCTTTGATATTCTTGGAGTAGACGAG
AGTGTCGTGCTCCACCATGTTGGGCCCGGCGCGCCGAATTCCCGGGGATCCACTAGTAACGGCCGCCAGT
GTGCTGGAATTCAGGATCAGAAGCTTGATCAGGATATTCTTGTTTAAGATGTTGAACTCTATGGAGGTTT
GTATGAACTGATGATCTAGGACCGGATAAGTTCCCTTCTTCATAGCGAACTTATTCAAAGAATGTTTTGT
GTATCATTCTTGTTACATTGTTATTAATGAAAAAATATTATTGGTCATTGGACTGAACACGAGTGTTAAA
TATGGACCAGGCCCCAAATAAGATCCATTGATATATGAATTAAATAACAAGAATAAATCGAGTCACCAAA
CCACTTGCCTTTTTTAACGAGACTTGTTCACCAACTTGATACAAAAGTCATTATCCTATGCAAATCAATA
ATCATACAAAAATATCCAATAACACTAAAAAATTAAAAGAAATGGATAATTTCACAATATGTTATACGAT
AAAGAAGTTACTTTTCCAAGAAATTCACTGATTTTATAAGCCCACTTGCATTAGATAAATGGCAAAAAAA
AACAAAAAGGAAAAGAAATAAAGCACGAAGAATTCTAGAAAATACGAAATACGCTTCAATGCAGTGGGAC
CCACGGTTCAATTATTGCCAATTTTCAGCTCCACCGTATATTTAAAAAATAAAACGATAATGCTAAAAAA
ATATAAATCGTAACGATCGTTAAATCTCAACGGCTGGATCTTATGACGACCGTTAGAAATTGTGGTTGTC
GACGAGTCAGTAATAAACGGCGTCAAAGTGGTTGCAGCCGGCACACACGAGTCGTGTTTATCAACTCAAA
GCACAAATACTTTTCCTCAACCTAAAAATAAGGCAATTAGCCAAAAACAACTTTGCGTGTAAACAACGCT
CAATACACGTGTCATTTTATTATTAGCTATTGCTTCACCGCCTTAGCTTTCTCGTGACCTAGTCGTCCTC
GTCTTTTCTTCTTCTTCTTCTATAAAACAATACCCAAAGAGCTCTTCTTCTTCACAATTCAGATTTCAAT
TTCTCAAAATCTTAAAAACTTTCTCTCAATTCTCTCTACCGTGATCAAGGTAAATTTCTGTGTTCCTTAT
TCTCTCAAAATCTTCGATTTTGTTTTCGTTCGATCCCAATTTCGTATATGTTCTTTGGTTTAGATTCTGT
TAATCTTAGATCGAAGACGATTTTCTGGGTTTGATCGTTAGATATCATCTTAATTCTCGATTAGGGTTTC
ATAAATATCATCCGATTTGTTCAAATAATTTGAGTTTTGTCGAATAATTACTCTTCGATTTGTGATTTCT
ATCTAGATCTGGTGTTAGTTTCTAGTTTGTGCGATCGAATTTGTCGATTAATCTGAGTTTTTCTGATTAA
CAGATGCTCGACCTGCAGATGGCTAGCGGGAGCAGATCAGTGGGTAGCAGCAGCAGCAAATGGAGGTACT
GCAACCCTACTAGTTACTTGAAGCGCCCAAAGCGTCTTGCTCTGCTCTTCATCGTTTTCGTTTGTGTCTC
TTTCGTTTTCTGGGACCGTCAAACTGACGTCTCGAGGACCGGTCCCGGGGGATCCCAGCTGAGCAAAGGA
GAAGAACTTTTCACTGGAGTTGTCCCAATTCTTGTTGAATTAGATGGTGATGTTAATGGGCACAAATTTT
CTGTCCGTGGAGAGGGTGAAGGTGATGCTACAATTGGAAAACTCACCCTTAAATTTATTTGCACTACTGG
AAAACTACCTGTTCCATGGCCAACACTTGTCACTACTCTGACCTATGGTGTTCAATGCTTTTCCCGTTAT
CCGGATCACATGAAACGGCATGACTTTTTCAAGAGTGCCATGCCCGAAGGTTATGTACAGGAACGCACTA
TATCTTTCAAAGATGACGGGAAATACAAGACGCGTGCTGTCGTCAAGTTTGAAGGTGATACCCTTGTTAA
TCGTATCGAGTTAAAAGGTACTGATTTTAAAGAAGATGGAAACATTCTCGGACACAAACTCGAGTACAAC
TTTAACTCACACAATGTATACATCACGGCAGACAAACAAAAGAATGGAATCAAAGCTAACTTCACCGTTC
GCCACAACGTTGAAGATGGTTCCGTTCAACTAGCAGACCATTATCAACAAAATACTCCAATTGGCGATGG
CCCTGTCCTTTTACCAGACAACCATTACCTGTCGACACAAACTGTCCTTTCGAAAGATCCCAACGAAAAG
TGAGTTAACG
Features (pLannotate 1.2.2; 17 found; start..end, strand, type, name):
      5..23      +  CDS            9xHis (fragment): 9xHis affinity tag
     58..310     +  terminator     NOS terminator: nopaline synthase terminator and poly(A) signal
    332..356     +  misc_feature   RB T-DNA repeat: right border repeat from nopaline C58 T-DNA
    696..1097    +  CDS            Y4CG_SINFN (fragment): Protein inferred from homology: Swiss-Prot protein existence level 3. From Sinorhizobium fredii (strain NBRC 101917 / NGR234).
   1657..2286    +  CDS            pVS1 StaA: stability protein from the Pseudomonas plasmid pVS1 (Heeb et al., 2000)
   2715..3788    +  CDS            pVS1 RepA: replication protein from the Pseudomonas plasmid pVS1 (Heeb et al., 2000)
   3854..4048    +  rep_origin     pVS1 oriV: origin of replication for the Pseudomonas plasmid pVS1 (Heeb et al., 2000)
   4251..4290    +  CDS            rop (fragment): Rop protein, which maintains plasmids at low copy number; rop
   4392..4532    +  misc_feature   bom: basis of mobility region from pBR322
   4718..5306    -  rep_origin     ori: high-copy-number ColE1/pMB1/pBR322/pUC origin of replication
   5393..6187    -  CDS            KanR: aminoglycoside phosphotransferase; aphA-3; confers resistance to kanamycin
   6612..6636    +  misc_feature   LB T-DNA repeat: left border repeat from nopaline C58 T-DNA
   6714..6888    -  polyA_signal   CaMV poly(A) signal: cauliflower mosaic virus polyadenylation signal
   6929..7954    -  CDS            HygR: hygromycin B phosphotransferase confers resistance to hygromycin
   8021..8697    -  promoter       CaMV 35S promoter (enhanced): cauliflower mosaic virus 35S promoter with a duplicated enhancer region
  10166..10315   +  CDS            MNS2 (fragment): MNS2_ARATH - Also known as MANIA. Experimental evidence at protein level: Swiss-Prot protein existence level 1. Class I alpha-mannosidase essential for early N-glycan processing. Progressively trims alpha-1,2-linked mannose residues. Produces Man(5)GlcNAc(2) from Man(8)GlcNAc(2), but only Man(6)GlcNAc(2) from Man(9)GlcNAc(2). Has difficulty acting on the terminal mannose of the b-branch. Involved in root development and cell wall biosynthesis. From Arabidopsis thaliana (Mouse-ear cress).
  10350..10990   +  CDS            superfolder GFP (fragment): GFP variant that folds robustly even when fused to poorly folded proteins (Pédelacq et al., 2006)
