[The description below was written by a language model from this plasmid's Addgene catalogue record and pLannotate feature annotations shown in this document.]
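Description:
PEP107E is a plant binary vector built on the pCAMBIA1380 backbone for Agrobacterium-mediated expression of a Golgi-targeted sfGFP1-10 fragment. Outside the T-DNA it carries the standard pCAMBIA maintenance functions. A high-copy ColE1/pBR322-type origin with a bom mobilisation region supports propagation in E. coli. The pVS1 oriV, RepA and StaA stability gene provide replication and stable inheritance in Agrobacterium. A kanamycin resistance gene (aphA-3) provides bacterial selection. Nopaline-type left and right border repeats delimit the region transferred into plant cells.

Within the T-DNA, a hygromycin phosphotransferase gene driven by an enhanced CaMV 35S promoter and ended by the CaMV poly(A) signal allows selection of transformed plant tissue. The payload is a fusion reading frame. A short fragment of the Arabidopsis class I alpha-mannosidase MNS2 (MANIA), an enzyme of early N-glycan processing, lies upstream of a partial superfolder GFP sequence and evidently provides the Golgi targeting listed in the catalogue. The GFP portion corresponds to synthetic sfGFP1-10OPT, the large non-fluorescent fragment lacking the eleventh beta strand. A partial His-tag match and the NOS terminator follow the fusion, next to the right border. The feature table annotates no promoter for this cassette, although roughly 1.5 kb of unannotated sequence lies upstream of the MNS2 fragment, so the driving promoter is not stated in the record.

The construct is one half of a split fluorescent protein system. sfGFP1-10 held at the Golgi becomes fluorescent only when complemented by a protein carrying the small GFP11 strand. According to the associated publication title, the system was used to monitor, in space and time, Pseudomonas syringae effectors delivered by type III secretion.
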