Addgene plasmid #97393: PEP107E
Purpose: binary construct of Golgi-targeted sfGFP1-10 for plant expression
Depositing lab: Savithramma Dinesh-Kumar. Depositing organization: University of California, Davis. Publication: Spatiotemporal Monitoring of Pseudomonas syringae Effectors via Type III Secretion Using Split Fluorescent Protein Fragments. Park E, Lee HY, Woo J, Choi D, Dinesh-Kumar SP. Plant Cell. 2017 Jul;29(7):1571-1584. doi: 10.1105/tpc.17.00047. Epub 2017 Jun 14. PubMed 28619883.
Backbone
  Vector backbone: pCAMBIA1380
  Vector type: Plant Expression
  Selectable markers: Hygromycin
Growth in bacteria
  Bacterial resistance: Kanamycin, 50 μg/mL
  Growth temperature: 37°C
  Growth strain: DH5alpha
  Copy number: High Copy
Gene/Insert
  Gene/Insert name: sfGFP1-10OPT
  Species: Synthetic
  Tag / fusion protein: Golgi target
Terms and licenses: Academic/Nonprofit Terms; Industry Terms: Not Available to Industry
How to cite: PEP107E was a gift from Savithramma Dinesh-Kumar (Addgene plasmid # 97393 ; http://n2t.net/addgene:97393 ; RRID:Addgene_97393)
